Addgene plasmid #211267: pBiT3.1-C_ARPC1A:1-370
Purpose: Mammalian expression of full-length human ARPC1A. C-terminal HiBiT tag.
Depositing lab: Cheryl Arrowsmith. Depositing organization: University of Toronto. Publication: A Target Class Ligandability Evaluation of WD40 Repeat-Containing Proteins. Ackloo S, Li F, Szewczyk M, Seitova A, Loppnau P, Zeng H, Xu J, Ahmad S, Arnautova YA, Baghaie AJ, Beldar S, Bolotokova A, Centrella PA, Chau I, Clark MA, Cuozzo JW, Dehghani-Tafti S, Disch JS, Dong A, Dumas A, Feng JA, Ghiabi P, Gibson E, Gilmer J, Goldman B, Green SR, Guie MA, Guilinger JP, Harms N, Herasymenko O, Houliston S, Hutchinson A, Kearnes S, Keefe AD, Kimani SW, Kramer T, Kutera M, Kwak HA, Lento C, Li Y, Liu J, Loup J, Machado RAC, Mulhern CJ, Perveen S, Righetto GL, Riley P, Shrestha S, Sigel EA, Silva M, Sintchak MD, Slakman BL, Taylor RD, Thompson J, Torng W, Underkoffler C, von Rechenberg M, Walsh RT, Watson I, Wilson DJ, Wolf E, Yadav M, Yazdi AK, Zhang J, Zhang Y, Santhakumar V, Edwards AM, Barsyte-Lovejoy D, Schapira M, Brown PJ, Halabelian L, Arrowsmith CH. J Med Chem. 2025 Jan 23;68(2):1092-1112. doi: 10.1021/acs.jmedchem.4c02010. Epub 2024 Nov 4. PubMed 39495097.
Backbone
  Vector backbone: pBiT3.1-C
  Backbone manufacturer: Promega
  Vector type: Mammalian Expression
  Selectable markers: Neomycin (select with G418)
Growth in bacteria
  Bacterial resistance: Kanamycin, 50 μg/mL
  Growth temperature: 37°C
  Growth strain: DH5alpha
  Copy number: High Copy
Gene/Insert
  Gene/Insert name: ARPC1A:M1-M370
  Species: H. sapiens (human)
  Insert size (bp): 1110
  Mutation: wild type
  Entrez Gene: ARPC1A (a.k.a. Arc40, SOP2L, SOP2Hs)
  Promoter: CMV
  Tag / fusion protein: GSSGGSSGVSGWRLFKKIS (C terminal on insert)
  Cloning method: Ligation Independent Cloning
  Sequencing primers: 5′ T7; 3′ TTGCTCAGCGGTGGCAGCAG
Resource information
  A portion of this plasmid was derived from a plasmid made by: Mammalian Gene Collection (BC039594.1)
Terms and licenses: Academic/Nonprofit Terms; Industry Terms: Not Available to Industry
Depositor comments: 5' Cloning Site: EcoR1 (not destroyed), 3' Cloning Site: Xho1 (not destroyed).
How to cite: pBiT3.1-C_ARPC1A:1-370 was a gift from Cheryl Arrowsmith (Addgene plasmid # 211267 ; http://n2t.net/addgene:211267 ; RRID:Addgene_211267)
