[The description below was written by a language model from this plasmid's Addgene catalogue record and pLannotate feature annotations shown in this document.]
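Description:
pBiT3.1-C_ARPC1A:1-370 is a mammalian expression plasmid built on Promega's pBiT3.1-C backbone and carries the full-length, wild-type human ARPC1A coding sequence (residues 1–370, 1110 bp), derived from a Mammalian Gene Collection clone. ARPC1A is a WD40-repeat subunit of the Arp2/3 complex, which nucleates branched actin networks. The insert was placed by ligation-independent cloning between retained EcoRI and XhoI sites, so that it is fused at its C terminus, through a short glycine-serine linker, to the HiBiT peptide. HiBiT is the small complementing fragment of split NanoLuc luciferase; it binds the larger LgBiT partner with high affinity to give luminescence.

Transcription is driven by the CMV immediate-early enhancer and promoter, followed by a chimeric β-globin/immunoglobulin intron that improves expression, and is terminated by an SV40 polyadenylation signal. A T7 promoter just upstream of the open reading frame serves as a sequencing primer site and could support in vitro transcription. The plasmid replicates at high copy in E. coli from a ColE1/pUC-type origin and is selected with kanamycin through an EM7-driven neo (nptII) gene, which is preceded by a loxP site.

The catalogue lists neomycin/G418 as the mammalian selectable marker. However, the annotated sequence shows only the bacterial EM7 promoter upstream of neo, alongside a separate SV40 promoter-driven blasticidin S deaminase cassette with a synthetic poly(A) signal that the catalogue does not mention. The small SET1 and large T antigen fragments in the annotation are probably incidental matches to backbone sequence. The construct suits luminescence-based detection or quantification of tagged ARPC1A in cells, in line with its origin in a ligandability survey of WD40-repeat proteins.
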