Features (pLannotate 1.2.2; 17 found; start..end, strand, type, name):
     24..105     -  polyA_signal   SV40 poly(A) signal: SV40 polyadenylation signal
    128..211     -  CDS            large T antigen (fragment): large T antigen from SV40 (simian virus 40)
    276..641     +  enhancer       CMV enhancer: human cytomegalovirus immediate early enhancer
    643..842     +  promoter       CMV promoter: human cytomegalovirus (CMV) immediate early promoter
    981..1113    +  intron         chimeric intron: chimera between introns from human β-globin and immunoglobulin heavy chain genes
   1157..1175    +  promoter       T7 promoter: promoter for bacteriophage T7 RNA polymerase
   1243..2352    +  CDS            ARPC1A: ARC1A_HUMAN - Also known as SOP2L. Experimental evidence at protein level: Swiss-Prot protein existence level 1. Probably functions as component of the Arp2/3 complex which is involved in regulation of actin polymerization and together with an activating nucleation-promoting factor (NPF) mediates the formation of branched actin networks. From Homo sapiens (Human).
   2448..2475    +  CDS            SET1 (fragment): solubility-enhancement tag derived from T7 phage gene 10B
   2501..2622    -  polyA_signal   SV40 poly(A) signal: SV40 polyadenylation signal
   2645..2713    -  CDS            large T antigen (fragment): large T antigen from SV40 (simian virus 40)
   2737..2770    +  protein_bind   loxP: Cre-mediated recombination occurs in the 8-bp core sequence (GCATACAT). Cre recombinase
   2780..2827    +  promoter       EM7 promoter: synthetic bacterial promoter&nbsp
   2859..3650    +  CDS            neo: KKA2_KLEPN - Also known as kan, nptII. Experimental evidence at protein level: Swiss-Prot protein existence level 1. Resistance to kanamycin, neomycin, paromomycin, ribostamycin, butirosin and gentamicin B. From Klebsiella pneumoniae.
   3811..4399    -  rep_origin     ori: high-copy-number ColE1/pMB1/pBR322/pUC origin of replication
   4525..4573    -  polyA_signal   poly(A) signal: synthetic polyadenylation signal
   4597..4995    -  CDS            BSD: blasticidin S deaminase; Aspergillus terreus BSD; confers resistance to blasticidin
   5026..5383    -  promoter       SV40 promoter: SV40 enhancer and early promoter
>Addgene plasmid #211267 | pBiT3.1-C_ARPC1A:1-370 | addgene full sequence | sequence record 423417 | Addgene NGS Result
AAGACGCGTTAATTAAGACGTCGGCAGTGAAAAAAATGCTTTATTTGTGAAATTTGTGATGCTATTGCTT
TATTTGTAACCATTATAAGCTGCAATAAACAAGTTAACAACAACAATTGCATTCATTTTATGTTTCAGGT
TCAGGGGGAGGTGTGGGAGGTTTTTTAAAGCAAGTAAAACCTCTACAAATGTGGTATGGCTGATTATGAT
CCGCGGCCGCAATACGTCGACGTTATCAGCTGACTTCGTACGAGAGCCTAGGATTATGGCGCGCCACTAG
TTATTAATAGTAATCAATTACGGGGTCATTAGTTCATAGCCCATATATGGAGTTCCGCGTTACATAACTT
ACGGTAAATGGCCCGCCTGGCTGACCGCCCAACGACCCCCGCCCATTGACGTCAATAATGACGTATGTTC
CCATAGTAACGCCAATAGGGACTTTCCATTGACGTCAATGGGTGGAGTATTTACGGTAAACTGCCCACTT
GGCAGTACATCAAGTGTATCATATGCCAAGTCCGCCCCCTATTGACGTCAATGACGGTAAATGGCCCGCC
TGGCATTATGCCCAGTACATGACCTTACGGGACTTTCCTACTTGGCAGTACATCTACGTATTAGTCATCG
CTATTACCATGGTGATGCGGTTTTGGCAGTACACCAATGGGCGTGGATAGCGGTTTGACTCACGGGGATT
TCCAAGTCTCCACCCCATTGACGTCAATGGGAGTTTGTTTTGGCACCAAAATCAACGGGACTTTCCAAAA
TGTCGTAATAACCCCGCCCCGTTGACGCAAATGGGCGGTAGGCGTGTACGGTGGGAGGTCTATATAAGCA
GAGCTGGTTTAGTGAACCGTCAGATCACTAGAATCTTTATTGCGGTAGTTTATCACAGTTAAATTGCTAA
CGCAGTCAGTGCTTCTGACACAACAGTCTCGAACTTAAGCTGCAGAAGTTGGTCGTGAGGCACTGGGCAG
GTAAGTATCAAGGTTACAAGACAGGTTTAAGGAGACCAATAGAAACTGGGCTTGTCGAGACAGAGAAGAC
TCTTGCGTTTCTGATAGGCACCTATTGGTCTTACTGACATCCACTTTGCCTTTCTCTCCACAGGTGTCCA
CTCCCAGTTCAATTACAGCTCTTAAGGCTAGAGTATTAATACGACTCACTATAGGGGCGATCGCAACAAG
CTTCGGGAAGATCTGGAGCTAGCGGCGGGGGATCCGGTGGGAATTCGACACCATGTCACTGCATCAGTTT
TTACTAGAGCCAATCACCTGTCATGCCTGGAACAGGGATCGTACTCAGATTGCCCTCAGTCCCAATAATC
ACGAAGTGCACATCTATAAGAAGAACGGGAGCCAGTGGGTGAAAGCTCATGAACTCAAGGAGCACAACGG
ACACATCACAGGTATTGACTGGGCTCCCAAGAGCGACCGCATTGTCACTTGTGGGGCAGACCGCAATGCC
TATGTCTGGAGTCAGAAAGATGGTGTTTGGAAGCCAACCCTGGTGATCCTGAGAATTAATCGCGCAGCTA
CTTTTGTGAAGTGGTCCCCCCTAGAGAACAAATTTGCTGTGGGAAGTGGAGCACGACTCATTTCTGTTTG
TTACTTTGAGTCTGAAAATGACTGGTGGGTGAGCAAGCACATTAAAAAGCCGATTCGCTCCACAGTCCTC
AGCTTGGATTGGCATCCCAACAACGTTTTGCTGGCAGCAGGATCATGTGACTTCAAATGCAGAGTGTTTT
CTGCCTACATTAAAGAAGTGGATGAAAAGCCAGCCAGCACGCCCTGGGGCAGCAAGATGCCTTTTGGGCA
GCTGATGTCAGAGTTTGGTGGCAGTGGCACTGGTGGCTGGGTCCACGGGGTAAGCTTCTCTGCCAGTGGG
AGCCGCCTGGCCTGGGTCAGCCACGACAGCACCGTGTCTGTTGCTGATGCCTCAAAAAGTGTGCAGGTCT
CGACTCTGAAGACAGAGTTCCTGCCGCTCCTAAGTGTGTCATTTGTCTCAGAGAACAGCGTCGTGGCTGC
TGGCCATGACTGCTGCCCAATGCTCTTTAACTACGATGACCGCGGCTGCCTGACCTTCGTCTCCAAGTTA
GATATTCCAAAACAGAGCATCCAACGCAACATGTCTGCCATGGAACGCTTCCGCAACATGGACAAGAGAG
CCACAACTGAGGACCGCAACACGGCCTTGGAGACGCTGCACCAGAATAGCATCACTCAAGTCTCTATTTA
TGAGGTGGACAAGCAAGATTGTCGCAAATTTTGCACTACTGGCATCGATGGAGCCATGACAATTTGGGAT
TTCAAGACCCTCGAGTCTTCCATCCAGGGCCTCCGGATAATGGGCTCGAGCGGTGGGAGCTCCGGTGTGA
GCGGCTGGCGGCTGTTCAAGAAGATTAGCTAAGTTTAAACGGCCGCGACTCTAGACTGCAGGCATGCAAG
CTGATTTGGCTGCTGCCACCGCTGAGCAAGGCCGCTTCGAGCAGACATGATAAGATACATTGATGAGTTT
GGACAAACCACAACTAGAATGCAGTGAAAAAAATGCTTTATTTGTGAAATTTGTGATGCTATTGCTTTAT
TTGTAACCATTATAAGCTGCAATAAACAAGTTAACAACAACAATTGCATTCATTTTATGTTTCAGGTTCA
GGGGGAGATGTGGGAGGTTTTTTTAAGCAAGTAAAACCTCTACAAATGTGGTAAAATCTTAATTAAGACT
TCTAATATAACTTCGTATAGCATACATTATACGAAGTTATGGTTCCACTGTTGACAATTAATCATCGGCA
TAGTATATCGGCATAGTATAATACGACAAGGTGAGGAACTAAACCCAGGAGGCAGATCATGATTGAACAA
GATGGATTGCACGCAGGTTCTCCGGCCGCTTGGGTGGAGAGGCTATTCGGCTATGACTGGGCACAACAGA
CAATCGGCTGCTCTGATGCCGCCGTGTTCCGGCTGTCAGCGCAGGGGCGCCCGGTTCTTTTTGTCAAGAC
CGACCTGTCCGGTGCCCTGAATGAACTGCAGGACGAGGCAGCGCGGCTATCGTGGCTGGCCACGACGGGC
GTTCCTTGCGCAGCTGTGCTCGACGTTGTCACTGAAGCGGGAAGGGACTGGCTGCTATTGGGCGAAGTGC
CGGGGCAGGATCTCCTGTCATCTCACCTTGCTCCTGCCGAGAAAGTATCCATCATGGCTGATGCAATGCG
GCGGCTGCATACGCTTGATCCGGCTACCTGCCCATTCGACCACCAAGCGAAACATCGCATCGAGCGAGCA
CGTACTCGGATGGAAGCCGGTCTTGTCGATCAGGATGATCTGGACGAAGAGCATCAGGGGCTCGCGCCAG
CCGAACTGTTCGCCAGGCTCAAGGCGCGCATGCCCGACGGCGAGGATCTCGTCGTGACCCATGGCGATGC
CTGCTTGCCGAATATCATGGTGGAAAATGGCCGCTTTTCTGGATTCATCGACTGTGGCCGGCTGGGTGTG
GCGGACCGCTATCAGGACATAGCGTTGGCTACCCGTGATATTGCTGAAGAGCTTGGCGGCGAATGGGCTG
ACCGCTTCCTCGTGCTTTACGGTATCGCCGCTCCCGATTCGCAGCGCATCGCCTTCTATCGCCTTCTTGA
CGAGTTCTTCTGATTCGAAATGACCGACCAAGCGACGCCCAACCGGTATCAGCTCACTCAAAGGCGGTAA
TACGGTTATCCACAGAATCAGGGGATAACGCAGGAAAGAACATGTGAGCAAAAGGCCAGCAAAAGGCCAG
GAACCGTAAAAAGGCCGCGTTGCTGGCGTTTTTCCATAGGCTCCGCCCCCCTGACGAGCATCACAAAAAT
CGACGCTCAAGTCAGAGGTGGCGAAACCCGACAGGACTATAAAGATACCAGGCGTTTCCCCCTGGAAGCT
CCCTCGTGCGCTCTCCTGTTCCGACCCTGCCGCTTACCGGATACCTGTCCGCCTTTCTCCCTTCGGGAAG
CGTGGCGCTTTCTCATAGCTCACGCTGTAGGTATCTCAGTTCGGTGTAGGTCGTTCGCTCCAAGCTGGGC
TGTGTGCACGAACCCCCCGTTCAGCCCGACCGCTGCGCCTTATCCGGTAACTATCGTCTTGAGTCCAACC
CGGTAAGACACGACTTATCGCCACTGGCAGCAGCCACTGGTAACAGGATTAGCAGAGCGAGGTATGTAGG
CGGTGCTACAGAGTTCTTGAAGTGGTGGCCTAACTACGGCTACACTAGAAGGACAGTATTTGGTATCTGC
GCTCTGCTGAAGCCAGTTACCTTCGGAAAAAGAGTTGGTAGCTCTTGATCCGGCAAACAAACCACCGCTG
GTAGCGGTGGTTTTTTTGTTTGCAAGCAGCAGATTACGCGCAGAAAAAAAGGATTTCAAGAAGATCCTTT
GATCTTTTCTACGGGGTCTGACGCTCAGTGGAACGAAAACTCACGTTAAGGGATTTTGGTCATGAGATTA
TCAAAAAGGATCTTCACCTAGATCCTTTTATAGTCCGGAATCGTCACACAAAAAACCAACACACAGATGT
AATGAAAATAAAGATATTTTATTGCGGCCATCGTGATGGCTAGAGTTTAGCCCTCCCACACATAACCAGA
GGGCAGCAATTCACGAATCCCAACTGCCGTCGGCTGTCCATCACTGTCCTTCACTATGGCTTTGATCCCA
GGATGCAGATCGAGAAGCACCTGTCGGCACCGTCCGCAGGGGCTCAAGATGCCCCTGTTCTCATTTCCGA
TCGCGACGATACAAGTCAGGTTGCCAGCTGCCGCAGCAGCAGCAGTGCCCAGCACCACGAGTTCTGCACA
AGGTCCCCCAGTAAAATGATATACATTGACACCAGTGAAGATGCGGCCGTCGCTAGAGAGAGCTGCGCTG
GCGACGCTGTAGTCTTCAGAGATGGGGATGCTGTTGATTGTAGCCGTTGCTCTTTCAATGAGGGTGGATT
CTTCTTGAGACAAAGGCTTGGCCATGGTGGCGCTAGTGTCAGAAGAATCGAGCTTTTTGCAAAAGCCTAG
GCCTCCAAAAAAGCCTCCTCACTACTTCTGGAATAGCTCAGAGGCCGAGGCGGCCTCGGCCTCTGCATAA
ATAAAAAAAATTAGTCAGCCATGGGGCGGAGAATGGGCGGAACTGGGCGGAGTTAGGGGCGGGATGGGCG
GAGTTAGGGGCGGGACTATGGTTGCTGACTAATTGAGATGCATGCTTTGCATACTTCTGCCTGCTGGGGA
GCCTGGGGACTTTCCACACCTGGTTGCTGACTAATTGAGATGCATGCTTTGCATACTTCTGCCTGCTGGG
GAGCCTGGGGACTTTCCACACCCTAACTGACACACATTCCACAGCTGGTTCTTTCCGCCTCAGAAGGTAC
CTAACCAAGTTCCTCTTTCAGAGGTTATTTCAGGCCATGGTGCTGCGC
