>Addgene plasmid #211267 | pBiT3.1-C_ARPC1A:1-370 | depositor partial sequence | sequence record 412012 | Insert sequence
ATGTCACTGCATCAGTTTTTACTAGAGCCAATCACCTGTCATGCCTGGAACAGGGATCGTACTCAGATTG
CCCTCAGTCCCAATAATCACGAAGTGCACATCTATAAGAAGAACGGGAGCCAGTGGGTGAAAGCTCATGA
ACTCAAGGAGCACAACGGACACATCACAGGTATTGACTGGGCTCCCAAGAGCGACCGCATTGTCACTTGT
GGGGCAGACCGCAATGCCTATGTCTGGAGTCAGAAAGATGGTGTTTGGAAGCCAACCCTGGTGATCCTGA
GAATTAATCGCGCAGCTACTTTTGTGAAGTGGTCCCCCCTAGAGAACAAATTTGCTGTGGGAAGTGGAGC
ACGACTCATTTCTGTTTGTTACTTTGAGTCTGAAAATGACTGGTGGGTGAGCAAGCACATTAAAAAGCCG
ATTCGCTCCACAGTCCTCAGCTTGGATTGGCATCCCAACAACGTTTTGCTGGCAGCAGGATCATGTGACT
TCAAATGCAGAGTGTTTTCTGCCTACATTAAAGAAGTGGATGAAAAGCCAGCCAGCACGCCCTGGGGCAG
CAAGATGCCTTTTGGGCAGCTGATGTCAGAGTTTGGTGGCAGTGGCACTGGTGGCTGGGTCCACGGGGTA
AGCTTCTCTGCCAGTGGGAGCCGCCTGGCCTGGGTCAGCCACGACAGCACCGTGTCTGTTGCTGATGCCT
CAAAAAGTGTGCAGGTCTCGACTCTGAAGACAGAGTTCCTGCCGCTCCTAAGTGTGTCATTTGTCTCAGA
GAACAGCGTCGTGGCTGCTGGCCATGACTGCTGCCCAATGCTCTTTAACTACGATGACCGCGGCTGCCTG
ACCTTCGTCTCCAAGTTAGATATTCCAAAACAGAGCATCCAACGCAACATGTCTGCCATGGAACGCTTCC
GCAACATGGACAAGAGAGCCACAACTGAGGACCGCAACACGGCCTTGGAGACGCTGCACCAGAATAGCAT
CACTCAAGTCTCTATTTATGAGGTGGACAAGCAAGATTGTCGCAAATTTTGCACTACTGGCATCGATGGA
GCCATGACAATTTGGGATTTCAAGACCCTCGAGTCTTCCATCCAGGGCCTCCGGATAATG
